>Addgene plasmid #139152 | pJBL6721 | addgene full sequence | sequence record 275232 | Addgene NGS Result
ATTCTCACCAATAAAAAACGCCCGGCGGCAACCGAGCGTTCTGAACAAATCCAGATGGAGTTCTGAGGTC
ATTACTGGATCTATCAACAGGAGTCCAAGCGAGCTCGATATCAAATTACGCCCCGCCCTGCCACTCATCG
CAGTACTGTTGTAATTCATTAAGCATTCTGCCGACATGGAAGCCATCACAAACGGCATGATGAACCTGAA
TCGCCAGCGGCATCAGCACCTTGTCGCCTTGCGTATAATATTTGCCCATGGTGAAAACGGGGGCGAAGAA
GTTGTCCATATTGGCCACGTTTAAATCAAAACTGGTGAAACTCACCCAGGGATTGGCTGAGACGAAAAAC
ATATTCTCAATAAACCCTTTAGGGAAATAGGCCAGGTTTTCACCGTAACACGCCACATCTTGCGAATATA
TGTGTAGAAACTGCCGGAAATCGTCGTGGTATTCACTCCAGAGCGATGAAAACGTTTCAGTTTGCTCATG
GAAAACGGTGTAACAAGGGTGAACACTATCCCATATCACCAGCTCACCGTCTTTCATTGCCATACGAAAT
TCCGGATGAGCATTCATCAGGCGGGCAAGAATGTGAATAAAGGCCGGATAAAACTTGTGCTTATTTTTCT
TTACGGTCTTTAAAAAGGCCGTAATATCCAGCTGAACGGTCTGGTTATAGGTACATTGAGCAACTGACTG
AAATGCCTCAAAATGTTCTTTACGATGCCATTGGGATATATCAACGGTGGTATATCCAGTGATTTTTTTC
TCCATTTTAGCTTCCTTAGCTCCTGAAAATCTCGATAACTCAAAAAATACGCCCGGTAGTGATCTTATTT
CATTATGGTGAAAGTTGGAACCTCTTACGTGCCCGATCAACTCGAGTGCCACCTGACGTCTAAGAAACCA
TTATTATCATGACATTAACCTATAAAAATAGGCGTATCACGAGGCAGAATTTCAGATAAAAAAAATCCTT
AGCTTTCGCTAAGGATGATTTCTGGAATTCGCGGCCGCTTCTAGAGGAAGACACGGAGTTCAGCCAAAAA
ACTTAAGACCGCCGGTCTTGTCCACTACCTTGCAGTAATGCGGTGGACAGGATCGGCGGTTTTCTTTTCT
CTTCTCAAGCTTGGCGCGCCTCAGTCAGAGTATTGACTTATAACTCAACCTATAGGATTCTTACAGCCAT
CGAGAGCTGCGCCATCCTCAATCTCTACCTACTCTCACTTACTCTTATCCTGCGGGGAATGTATACAGTT
CATGTATATATTCCCCGCTTTTTTTTTGGATCTAGGAGGAAGGATCTATGAGCAAAGGAGAAGAACTTTT
CACTGGAGTTGTCCCAATTCTTGTTGAATTAGATGGTGATGTTAATGGGCACAAATTTTCTGTCCGTGGA
GAGGGTGAAGGTGATGCTACAAACGGAAAACTCACCCTTAAATTTATTTGCACTACTGGAAAACTACCTG
TTCCGTGGCCAACACTTGTCACTACTCTGACCTATGGTGTTCAATGCTTTTCCCGTTATCCGGATCACAT
GAAACGGCATGACTTTTTCAAGAGTGCCATGCCCGAAGGTTATGTACAGGAACGCACTATATCTTTCAAA
GATGACGGGACCTACAAGACGCGTGCTGAAGTCAAGTTTGAAGGTGATACCCTTGTTAATCGTATCGAGT
TAAAGGGTATTGATTTTAAAGAAGATGGAAACATTCTTGGACACAAACTCGAGTACAACTTTAACTCACA
CAATGTATACATCACGGCAGACAAACAAAAGAATGGAATCAAAGCTAACTTCAAAATTCGCCACAACGTT
GAAGATGGTTCCGTTCAACTAGCAGACCATTATCAACAAAATACTCCAATTGGCGATGGCCCTGTCCTTT
TACCAGACAACCATTACCTGTCGACACAATCTGTCCTTTCGAAAGATCCCAACGAAAAGCGTGACCACAT
GGTCCTTCTTGAGTTTGTAACTGCTGCTGGGATTACACATGGCATGGATGAGCTCTACAAATAATACTAG
AGCCAGGCATCAAATAAAACGAAAGGCTCAGTCGAAAGACTGGGCCTTTCGTTTTATCTGTTGTTTGTCG
GTGAACGCTCTCTACTAGAGTCACACTGGCTCACCTTCGGGTGGGCCTTTCTGCGTTTATACGCTATGTC
TTCTACTAGTAGCGGCCGCTGCAGTCCGACAAAAAAGGGCAAGGTGTCACCACCCTGCCCTTTTTCTTTA
AAACCGAAAAGATTACTTCGCGTTATGCAGGCTTCCTCGCTCACTGACTCGCTGCGCTCGGTCGTTCGGC
TGCGGCGAGCGGTATCAGCTCACTCAAAGGCGGTAATGACAGTAAGACGGGTAAGCCTGTTGATGATACC
GCTGCCTTACTGGGTGCATTAGCCAGTCTGAATGACCTGTCACGGGATAATCCGAAGTGGTCAGACTGGA
AAATCAGAGGGCAGGAACTGCTGAACAGCAAAAAGTCAGATAGCACCACATAGCAGACCCGCCATAAAAC
GCCCTGAGAAGCCCGTGACGGGCTTTTCTTGTATTATGGGTAGTTTCCTTGCATGAATCCATAAAAGGCG
CCTGTAGTGCCATTTACCCCCATTCACTGCCAGAGCCGTGAGCGCAGCGAACTGAATGTCACGAAAAAGA
CAGCGACTCAGGTGCCTGATGGTCGGAGACAAAAGGAATATTCAGCGATTTGCCCGAGCTTGCGAGGGTG
CTACTTAAGCCTTTAGGGTTTTAAGGTCTGTTTTGTAGAGGAGCAAACAGCGTTTGCGACATCCTTTTGT
AATACTGCGGAACTGACTAAAGTAGTGAGTTATACACAGGGCTGGGATCTATTCTTTTTATCTTTTTTTA
TTCTTTCTTTATTCTATAAATTATAACCACTTGAATATAAACAAAAAAAACACACAAAGGTCTAGCGGAA
TTTACAGAGGGTCTAGCAGAATTTACAAGTTTTCCAGCAAAGGTCTAGCAGAATTTACAGATACCCACAA
CTCAAAGGAAAAGGACTAGTAATTATCATTGACTAGCCCATCTCAATTGGTATAGTGATTAAAATCACCT
AGACCAATTGAGATGTATGTCTGAATTAGTTGTTTTCAAAGCAAATGAACTAGCGATTAGTCGCTATGAC
TTAACGGAGCATGAAACCAAGCTAATTTTATGCTGTGTGGCACTACTCAACCCCACGATTGAAAACCCTA
CAAGGAAAGAACGGACGGTATCGTTCACTTATAACCAATACGCTCAGATGATGAACATCAGTAGGGAAAA
TGCTTATGGTGTATTAGCTAAAGCAACCAGAGAGCTGATGACGAGAACTGTGGAAATCAGGAATCCTTTG
GTTAAAGGCTTTGAGATTTTCCAGTGGACAAACTATGCCAAGTTCTCAAGCGAAAAATTAGAATTAGTTT
TTAGTGAAGAGATATTGCCTTATCTTTTCCAGTTAAAAAAATTCATAAAATATAATCTGGAACATGTTAA
GTCTTTTGAAAACAAATACTCTATGAGGATTTATGAGTGGTTATTAAAAGAACTAACACAAAAGAAAACT
CACAAGGCAAATATAGAGATTAGCCTTGATGAATTTAAGTTCATGTTAATGCTTGAAAATAACTACCATG
AGTTTAAAAGGCTTAACCAATGGGTTTTGAAACCAATAAGTAAAGATTTAAACACTTACAGCAATATGAA
ATTGGTGGTTGATAAGCGAGGCCGCCCGACTGATACGTTGATTTTCCAAGTTGAACTAGATAGACAAATG
GATCTCGTAACCGAACTTGAGAACAACCAGATAAAAATGAATGGTGACAAAATACCAACAACCATTACAT
CAGATTCCTACCTACATAACGGACTAAGAAAAACACTACACGATGCTTTAACTGCAAAAATTCAGCTCAC
CAGTTTTGAGGCAAAATTTTTGAGTGACATGCAAAGTAAGTATGATCTCAATGGTTCGTTCTCATGGCTC
ACGCAAAAACAACGAACCACACTAGAGAACATACTGGCTAAATACGGAAGGATCTGAGGTTCTTATGGCT
CTTGTATCTATCAGTGAAGCATCAAGACTAACAAACAAAAGTAGAACAACTGTTCACCGTTACATATCAA
AGGGAAAACTGTCCATATGCACAGATGAAAACGGTGTAAAAAAGATAGATACATCAGAGCTTTTACGAGT
TTTTGGTGCATTCAAAGCTGTTCACCATGAACAGATCGACAATGTAACAGATGAACAGCATGTAACACCT
AATAGAACAGGTGAAACCAGTAAAACAAAGCAACTAGAACATGAAATTGAACACCTGAGACAACTTGTTA
CAGCTCAACAGTCACACATAGACAGCCTGAAACAGGCGATGCTGCTTATCGAATCAAAGCTGCCGACAAC
ACGGGAGCCAGTGACGCCTCCCGTGGGGAAAAAATCATGGCAATTCTGGAAGAAATAGCGCTTTCAGCCG
GCAAACCGGCTGAAGCCGGATCTGCGATTCTGATAACAAACTAGCAACACCAGAACAGCCCGTTTGCGGG
CAGCAAAACCCGTACCGATTATCAAAAAGGATCTTCACCTAGATCCTTTTAAATTAAAAATGAAGTTTTA
AATCAATCTAAAGTATATATGAGTAAACTTGGTCTGACAGCTCGAGGCTTGG
Features (pLannotate 1.2.2; 12 found; start..end, strand, type, name):
      1..95      -  terminator     lambda t0 terminator: transcription terminator from phage lambda
    119..775     -  CDS            cat: CAT_ECOLX - Experimental evidence at protein level: Swiss-Prot protein existence level 1. This enzyme is an effector of chloramphenicol resistance in bacteria. From Escherichia coli. This protein is used as a marker in many commonly used cloning vectors, such as pACYC184.
    776..873     -  promoter       cat promoter: promoter of the E. coli cat gene encoding chloramphenicol acetyltransferase
    959..1002    -  terminator     bacterial terminator: putative bacterial transcription terminator
   1005..1026    +  misc_feature   BioBrick prefix: BioBrick prefix for parts that do not start with "ATG"
   1308..2021    +  CDS            Superfolder GFP: Superfolder GFP is a basic (constitutively fluorescent) green fluorescent protein published in 2005, derived from Aequorea victoria. It is reported to be a very rapidly-maturing weak dimer.
   2041..2112    +  terminator     rrnB T1 terminator: transcription terminator T1 from the E. coli rrnB gene
   2128..2155    +  terminator     T7Te terminator: phage T7 early transcription terminator
   2174..2194    +  misc_feature   BioBrick suffix: universal suffix for all parts
   2195..2252    +  terminator     his operon terminator: This putative transcriptin terminator from the E. coli his operon has a 2-bp deletion introduced during synthesis. Its efficiency has not been determined.
   2827..3049    +  rep_origin     pSC101 ori: low-copy replication origin that requires the Rep101 protein
   3097..4047    +  CDS            Rep101: RepA protein needed for replication with the pSC101 origin; rep101
