[The description below was written by a language model from this plasmid's Addgene catalogue record and pLannotate feature annotations shown in this document.]
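Description:
pJBL6721 is a low-copy bacterial expression plasmid of about 4.7 kb built on a pSC101-type backbone. It replicates from the pSC101 origin together with the plasmid-encoded Rep101 (RepA) protein that this origin requires. Selection is by chloramphenicol through a cat (chloramphenicol acetyltransferase) gene driven by its native cat promoter and followed by the lambda t0 terminator. The resistance cassette lies on the opposite strand from the reporter cassette, and a further putative bacterial terminator sits between the two.

The payload is a synthetic reporter unit summarised in the record as "PDNsp1 - TARGET8 - sfGFP". It sits between BioBrick prefix and suffix sequences and was assembled by Gibson cloning. Superfolder GFP, a rapidly maturing green fluorescent protein, is the only coding sequence annotated in this cassette. It is followed by the rrnB T1 and T7Te terminators, with a his operon terminator just beyond the BioBrick suffix. The roughly 280 nt between the prefix and the sfGFP start carries no automated annotation, and this is presumably where the PDNsp1 promoter and TARGET8 element named in the purpose field are located. The record does not define either part.

The associated publication concerns riboregulated switchable feedback promoters for dynamic control of gene expression. That context suggests a design in which a responsive promoter is paired with a transcribed RNA regulatory target sequence, so that fluorescence depends on both promoter activity and a trans-acting regulatory RNA supplied from elsewhere. This reading is an inference from the title and part names, not something stated in the record. On that basis, the plasmid would most plausibly serve as a fluorescent readout for characterising such a promoter–riboregulator combination in bacteria.
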