Addgene plasmid #139152: pJBL6721
Purpose: PDNsp1 - TARGET8 - sfGFP
Depositing lab: Julius Lucks. Depositing organization: Northwestern University. Publication: Dynamic Control of Gene Expression with Riboregulated Switchable Feedback Promoters. Glasscock CJ, Biggs BW, Lazar JT, Arnold JH, Burdette LA, Valdes A, Kang MK, Tullman-Ercek D, Tyo KEJ, Lucks JB. ACS Synth Biol. 2021 May 21;10(5):1199-1213. doi: 10.1021/acssynbio.1c00015. Epub 2021 Apr 9. PubMed 33834762.
Backbone
  Vector backbone: SC101
  Vector type: Bacterial Expression
Growth in bacteria
  Bacterial resistance: Chloramphenicol, 25 μg/mL
  Growth temperature: 37°C
  Growth strain: NEB Stable
  Copy number: Low Copy
Gene/Insert
  Gene/Insert name: sfGFP
  Species: Synthetic
  Mutation: N/A
  Cloning method: Gibson Cloning
Terms and licenses: Academic/Nonprofit Terms; Industry Terms: Not Available to Industry
Depositor comments: Please visit https://www.biorxiv.org/content/10.1101/529180v1 for bioRxiv preprint.
How to cite: pJBL6721 was a gift from Julius Lucks (Addgene plasmid # 139152 ; http://n2t.net/addgene:139152 ; RRID:Addgene_139152)
